Addgene plasmid #127446: pTOX1
Purpose: Encodes YhaV toxin. CAM-R
Depositing lab: Matthew Waldor. Depositing organization: Brigham and Women's Hospital. Publication: A New Suite of Allelic Exchange Vectors for the Scarless Modification of Proteobacterial Genomes. Lazarus JE, Warr AR, Kuehl CJ, Giorgio RT, Davis BM, Waldor MK. Appl Environ Microbiol. 2019 Jun 14. pii: AEM.00990-19. doi: 10.1128/AEM.00990-19. PubMed 31201277.
Backbone
  Vector backbone: pDS132
  Total vector size (bp): 6034
  Modifications to backbone: Extensive - see paper for details
  Vector type: Bacterial Expression
Growth in bacteria
  Bacterial resistance: Chloramphenicol, 25 μg/mL
  Growth temperature: 37°C
  Growth strain: Pir1
  Growth instructions: NEEDS 2% GLUCOSE
  Copy number: Unknown
Gene/Insert
  Gene/Insert name: yhaV toxin
  Promoter: pRha
  Cloning method: Gibson Cloning
  Sequencing primers: 5′ tcatctttccctggttgcca; 3′ tcaaacatgagaattcgcgga
Resource information
  A portion of this plasmid was derived from a plasmid made by: Swaine Chen lab
Terms and licenses: Academic/Nonprofit Terms; Industry Terms: Not Available to Industry
How to cite: pTOX1 was a gift from Matthew Waldor (Addgene plasmid # 127446 ; http://n2t.net/addgene:127446 ; RRID:Addgene_127446)
