[The description below was written by a language model from this plasmid's Addgene catalogue record and pLannotate feature annotations shown in this document.]
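Description:
pTOX1 is a 6,034 bp conditionally replicating, mobilizable suicide vector derived, with extensive modification, from pDS132 and designed for allelic exchange in proteobacteria. It carries the R6K γ origin, which fires only when the π initiator protein is supplied in trans, so the plasmid is maintained in pir-positive E. coli hosts and cannot replicate autonomously in typical recipient species. An IncP origin of transfer flanked by traJ, traK and a fragment of traI allows conjugative delivery from a donor strain that provides the remaining transfer functions. Selection is by chloramphenicol, through a cat promoter–driven chloramphenicol acetyltransferase gene followed by the rrnB T1 and T2 terminators. Short remnants of a tetracycline resistance gene and rop are also annotated; these appear to be nonfunctional leftovers of earlier cloning steps.

The payload is a counterselection cassette in which the E. coli rhaB promoter drives yhaV, the RNase toxin of the YhaV/PrlF type II toxin–antitoxin system, terminated by the phage λ tL3 terminator. The activator gene rhaS lies downstream of an AmpR (bla) promoter, which presumably drives it constitutively so that rhamnose induction does not depend on the recipient's own regulators. The promoter is induced by L-rhamnose and repressed by glucose, which fits the record's note that glucose is needed during propagation to keep the toxin silent. pUC-type multiple cloning site fragments mark where homology arms for a target locus would probably be inserted. In the typical workflow implied by the associated publication, chloramphenicol selects single-crossover integrants after conjugation. Rhamnose-induced toxin expression then kills cells retaining the vector, enriching for double-crossover clones with scarless genome modifications.
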