Features (pLannotate 1.2.2; 19 found; start..end, strand, type, name):
      1..119     +  promoter       rhaB promoter: promoter of the E. coli rhaBAD operon, conferring tight induction with L-rhamnose and repression with D-glucose in the presence of RhaR and RhaS (Giacalone et al., 2006)
    143..604     +  CDS            yhaV: YHAV_ECOLI - Experimental evidence at protein level: Swiss-Prot protein existence level 1. Toxic component of a type II toxin-antitoxin (TA) system. Has RNase activity in vitro. Overexpression leads to growth arrest after 30 minutes; these effects are overcome by concomitant expression of antitoxin SohA (PrlF). Massive overexpression is toxic. Unlike most other characterized TA systems degrades rRNA, and co-folding of the both TA proteins is necessary in vitro for inhibition of the RNase activity. It is not known if it has any sequence-specificity. Acts as a transcription factor. The YhaV/PrlF
    667..913     +  terminator     λ tL3 terminator: transcription terminator tL3 from phage λ
    949..965     -  protein_bind   lac operator: The lac repressor binds to the lac operator to inhibit transcription in E. coli. This inhibition can be relieved by adding lactose or isopropyl-β-D-thiogalactopyranoside (IPTG). lac repressor encoded by lacI
   1000..1388    -  rep_origin     R6K γ ori: γ replication origin from E. coli plasmid R6K; requires the R6K initiator protein pi for replication
   1402..1968    -  CDS            traI (fragment): TRAI6_ECOLX - Experimental evidence at protein level: Swiss-Prot protein existence level 1. The initiation process of transfer DNA synthesis requires the interaction of at least three plasmid-specific components (TraH, I, and J) at the transfer origin resulting in the assembly of a specialised nucleoprotein complex - the relaxosome. Site- and strand-specific cleavage at the transfer origin is dependent on TraI and TraJ. From Escherichia coli.
   2006..2377    -  CDS            traJ: oriT-recognizing protein; traJ
   2410..2519    -  oriT           oriT: incP origin of transfer
   2745..3146    +  CDS            traK: TRAK4_ECOLX - Experimental evidence at protein level: Swiss-Prot protein existence level 1. From Escherichia coli.
   3137..3325    +  CDS            TcR (fragment): tetracycline efflux protein; tet; confers resistance to tetracycline
   3324..3364    +  CDS            rop (fragment): Rop protein, which maintains plasmids at low copy number; rop
   3432..3531    +  promoter       AmpR promoter: bla
   3559..4392    +  CDS            rhaS: RHAS_ECOLI - Also known as rhaC2. Experimental evidence at protein level: Swiss-Prot protein existence level 1. Activates expression of the rhaBAD and rhaT operons. From Escherichia coli (strain K12).
   4402..4431    +  misc_feature   MCS (fragment): pUC18/19 multiple cloning site
   4764..4866    +  promoter       cat promoter: promoter of the E. coli cat gene encoding chloramphenicol acetyltransferase
   4867..5526    +  CDS            CmR: chloramphenicol acetyltransferase; cat; confers resistance to chloramphenicol
   5627..5713    +  terminator     rrnB T1 terminator: Escherichia coli rrnB; transcription terminator T1 from the E. coli rrnB gene
   5805..5832    +  terminator     rrnB T2 terminator: transcription terminator T2 from the E. coli rrnB gene
   5848..5865    -  misc_feature   MCS (fragment): pUC18/19 multiple cloning site
>Addgene plasmid #127446 | pTOX1 | addgene full sequence | sequence record 248508 | Addgene NGS Result
CACCACAATTCAGCAAATTGTGAACATCATCACGTTCATCTTTCCCTGGTTGCCAATGGCCCATTTTCCT
GTCAGTAACGAGAAGGTCGCGAATTCAGGCGCTTTTTAGACTGGTCGTAATGAAATTCAGCAGGATCACC
ATATGGATTTTCCACAAAGGGTTAATGGTTGGGCGCTATATGCTCATCCCTGTTTTCAGGAAACCTACGA
CGCTTTAGTTGCCGAAGTCGAGACATTAAAGGGAAAAGATCCTGAAAATTATCAGAGAAAAGCCGCCACA
AAGTTATTGGCGGTAGTCCATAAAGTGATTGAGGAGCATATCACGGTCAATCCATCATCACCGGCATTCC
GTCATGGCAAGTCGTTAGGCTCTGGGAAAAATAAAGACTGGTCACGGGTAAAATTTGGTGCTGGTCGTTA
TCGTCTCTTCTTTCGTTATAGTGAAAAAGAGAAAGTCATCATTCTGGGATGGATGAACGATGAAAACACT
CTGCGCACCTACGGTAAAAAAACAGATGCCTATACCGTATTCAGCAAAATGTTAAAAAGAGGACATCCTC
CTGCCGACTGGGAAACCCTCACCCGAGAAACAGAAGAAACCCATTGAGGATCCGCGAATTCTCATGTTTG
ACAGCTTATCACTGATCAGTGAATTAATGGCGATGACGCATCCTCACGATAATATCCGGGTAGGCGCAAT
CACTTTCGTCTCTACTCCGTTACAAAGCGAGGCTGGGTATTTCCCGGCCTTTCTGTTATCCGAAATCCAC
TGAAAGCACAGCGGCTGGCTGAGGAGATAAATAATAAACGAGGGGCTGTATGCACAAAGCATCTTCTGTT
GAGTTAAGAACGAGTATCGAGATGGCACATAGCCTTGCTCAAATTGGAATCAGGTTTGTGCCAATACCAG
TAGAAACAGACGAAGAAGTCGTGGGGGAATTCCACAAATTGTTATCCGCTCACAATTCCACATGTGGAAT
TCCACATGTGGAATTCCCATGTCAGCCGTTAAGTGTTCCTGTGTCACTCAAAATTGCTTTGAGAGGCTCT
AAGGGCTTCTCAGTGCGTTACATCCCTGGCTTGTTGTCCACAACCGTTAAACCTTAAAAGCTTTAAAAGC
CTTATATATTCTTTTTTTTCTTATAAAACTTAAAACCTTAGAGGCTATTTAAGTTGCTGATTTATATTAA
TTTTATTGTTCAAACATGAGAGCTTAGTACGTGAAACATGAGAGCTTAGTACGTTAGCCATGAGAGCTTA
GTACGTTAGCCATGAGGGTTTAGTTCGTTAAACATGAGAGCTTAGTACGTTAAACATGAGAGCTTAGTAC
GTGAAACATGAGAGCTTAGTACGTACTATCAACAGGTTGAACTGCTGATCTTCAGATCCTCTACGCCGGA
CGCATCGTGGCCGGATCCAGCCGACCAGGCTTTCCACGCCCGCGTGCCGCTCCATGTCGTTCGCGCGGTT
CTCGGAAACGCGCTGCCGCGTTTCGTGATTGTCACGCTCAAGCCCGTAGTCCCGTTCGAGCGTCGCGCAG
AGGTCAGCGAGGGCGCGGTAGGCCCGATACGGCTCATGGATGGTGTTTCGGGTCGGGTGAATCTTGTTGA
TGGCGATATGGATGTGCAGGTTGTCGGTGTCGTGATGCACGGCACTGACGCGCTGATGCTCGGCGAAGCC
AAGCCCAGCGCAGATGCGGTCCTCAATCGCGCGCAACGTCTCCGCGTCGGGCTTCTCTCCCGCGCGGAAG
CTAACCAGCAGGTGATAGGTCTTGTCGGCCTCGGAACGGGTGTTGCCGTGCTGGGTCGCCATCACCTCGG
CCATGACAGCGGGCAGGGTGTTTGCCTCGCAGTTCGTGACGCGCACGTGACCCAGGCGCTCGGTCTTGCC
TTGCTCGTCGGTGATGTACTTCACCAGCTCCGCGAAGTCGCTCTTCTTGATGGAGCGCATGGGGACGTGC
TTGGCAATCACGCGCACCCCCCGGCCGTTTTAGCGGCTAAAAAAGTCATGGCTCTGCCCTCGGGCGGACC
ACGCCCATCATGACCTTGCCAAGCTCGTCCTGCTTCTCTTCGATCTTCGCCAGCAGGGCGAGGATCGTGG
CATCACCGAACCGCGCCGTGCGCGGGTCGTCGGTGAGCCAGAGTTTCAGCAGGCCGCCCAGGCGGCCCAG
GTCGCCATTGATGCGGGCCAGCTCGCGGACGTGCTCATAGTCCACGACGCCCGTGATTTTGTAGCCCTGG
CCGACGGCCAGCAGGTAGGCCGACAGGCTCATGCCGGCCGCCGCCGCCTTTTCCTCAATCGCTCTTCGTT
CGTCTGGAAGGCAGTACACCTTGATAGGTGGGCTGCCCTTCCTGGTTGGCTTGGTTTCATCAGCCATCCG
CTTGCCCTCATCTGTTACGCCGGCGGTAGCCGGCCAGCCTCGCAGAGCAGGATTCCCGTTGAGCACCGCC
AGGTGCGAATAAGGGACAGTGAAGAAGGAACACCCGCTCGCGGGTGGGCCTACTTCACCTATCCTGCCCG
GCTGACGCCGTTGGATACACCAAGGAAAGTCTACACGAACCCTTTGGCAAAATCCTGTATATCGTGCGAA
AAAGGATGGATATACCGAAAAAATCGCTATAATGACCCCGAAGCAGGGTTATGCAGCGGAAAAGCGCTGC
TTCCCTGCTGTTTTGTGGAATATCTACCGACTGGAAACAGGCAAATGCAGGAAATTACTGAACTGAGGGG
ACAGGCGAGAGACGATGCCAAAGAGCTACACCGACGAGCTGGCCGAGTGGGTTGAATCCCGCGCGGCCAA
GAAGCGCCGGCGTGATGAGGCTGCGGTTGCGTTCCTGGCGGTGAGGGCGGATGTCGAGGCGGCGTTAGCG
TCCGGCTATGCGCTCGTCACCATTTGGGAGCACATGCGGGAAACGGGGAAGGTCAAGTTCTCCTACGAGA
CGTTCCGCTCGCACGCCAGGCGGCACATCAAGGCCAAGCCCGCCGATGTGCCCGCACCGCAGGCCAAGGC
TGCGGAACCCGCGCCGGCACCCAAGACGCCGGAGCCACGGCGGCCGAAGCAGGGGGGCAAGGCTGAAAAG
CCGGCCCCCGCTGCGGCCCCGACCGGCTTCACCTTCAACCCAACACCGGACAAAAAGGATCCTCTACGCC
GGACGCATCGTGGCCGGCATCACCGGCGCCACAGGTGCGGTTGCTGGCGCCTATATCGCCGACATCACCG
ATGGGGAAGATCGGGCTCGCCACTTCGGGCTCATGAGCGCTTGTTTCGGCGTGGGTATGGTGGCAGGCCC
CGTGGCCGGGGGACTGTTGGGCGCCATCTCCTTGCTGCCTCGCGCGTTTCGGTGATGACGGTGAAAACCT
CTGACACATGCAGCTCCCGGAGACGGTCACAGCTTGTCTGTAAGCGGATGCCGTAAGTAAGGTAAAGGCC
TCGCGGAACCCCTATTTGTTTATTTTTCTAAATACATTCAAATATGTATCCGCTCATGAGACAATAACCC
TGATAAATGCTTCAATAATATTGAAAAAGGAGCTTATCACCGATAAGGAGGTTTTTTAATGACGGTGCTG
CACTCGGTTGACTTCTTCCCTAGCGGCAATGCCAGCGTTGCCATTGAGCCGCGCCTGCCTCAAGCCGACT
TCCCGGAGCACCACCACGACTTCCACGAGATCGTTATCGTGGAGCACGGTACCGGCATCCACGTTTTCAA
CGGCCAACCGTACACGATTACGGGCGGTACCGTGTGCTTCGTTCGTGATCACGACCGCCACTTATACGAG
CACACGGACAACTTATGCTTAACCAACGTTTTATACCGTAGCCCTGACCGCTTCCAATTCCTGGCGGGCT
TAAACCAACTGTTACCGCAGGAATTAGACGGCCAATACCCTAGCCATTGGCGTGTGAATCATTCGGTGCT
GCAACAAGTTCGCCAATTAGTGGCGCAAATGGAGCAACAAGAGGGCGAGAACGACCTGCCGAGCACGGCG
AGCCGTGAAATTCTGTTCATGCAGCTGTTACTGCTGTTACGCAAGTCGAGCCTGCAAGAAAATTTAGAGA
ATTCGGCGAGCCGCCTGAATCTGCTGTTAGCGTGGTTAGAAGATCACTTCGCGGACGAAGTTAACTGGGA
TGCGGTTGCCGACCAGTTCAGCCTGAGCTTACGCACCCTGCACCGCCAACTGAAACAACAGACCGGCTTA
ACCCCGCAACGCTATTTAAACCGTTTACGCTTAATGAAGGCGCGCCACTTACTGCGCCATTCGGAAGCGT
CGGTGACCGATATTGCGTACCACTGTGGCTTTTCGGATAGCAATCATTTCAGCACCCTGTTCCGTCGCGA
ATTCAATTGGAGCCCTCGCGACATCCGCCAAGGCCGCGACGGTTTCTTACAGTGAAGGCCTTCTAGAGTC
GACCTGCAGGCATGCAAGCTTGGCTGTTTTGGCGGATGAGAGGGTACCGCATGAGCTTCGAGCTAATCGC
GCAAAAAACCCCGCTTCGGCGGGGTTTTTTCGCTGATCACGTACGATATCTTCGAACCGGTGCACATGGT
GTACAGGGCCCTAGGATAGGACGTCTTAAGGTTTAAACCAGGTTAATTAATTTAAATGCATCCCGGGACG
TCTCGAGCTCGATCGGACCGCGGCCGCTAGCACGTATACCAAGTGTCCTGTTTTCTTGCCGCCAAGGATC
TGATGGCGCAGGGGATCAAGATCTCTGTTGATACCGGGAAGCCCTGGGCCAACTTTTGGCGAAAATGAGA
CGTTGATCGGCACGTAAGAGGTTCCAACTTTCACCATAATGAAATAAGATCACTACCGGGCGTATTTTTT
GAGTTATCGAGATTTTCAGGAGCTAAGGAAGCTAAAATGGAGAAAAAAATCACTGGATATACCACCGTTG
ATATATCCCAATGGCATCGTAAAGAACATTTTGAGGCATTTCAGTCAGTTGCTCAATGTACCTATAACCA
GACCGTTCAGCTGGATATTACGGCCTTTTTAAAGACCGTAAAGAAAAATAAGCACAAGTTTTATCCGGCC
TTTATTCACATTCTTGCCCGCCTGATGAATGCTCATCCGGAATTACGTATGGCAATGAAAGACGGTGAGC
TGGTGATATGGGATAGTGTTCACCCTTGTTACACCGTTTTCCATGAGCAAACTGAAACGTTTTCATCGCT
CTGGAGTGAATACCACGACGATTTCCGGCAGTTTCTACACATATATTCGCAAGATGTGGCGTGTTACGGT
GAAAACCTGGCCTATTTCCCTAAAGGGTTTATTGAGAATATGTTTTTCGTCTCAGCCAATCCCTGGGTGA
GTTTCACCAGTTTTGATTTAAACGTGGCCAATATGGACAACTTCTTCGCCCCCGTTTTCACCATGGGCAA
ATATTATACGCAAGGCGACAAGGTGCTGATGCCGCTGGCGATTCAGGTTCATCATGCCGTTTGTGATGGC
TTCCATGTCGGCAGAATGCTTAATGAATTACAACAGTACTGCGATGAGTGGCAGGGCGGGGCGTAATTTT
TTTAAGGCAGTTATTGTCTTCAAATTCCCGTTGCATCGATGGCCCCCGATGGTAGTGTGGGGTCTCCCCA
TGCGAGAGTAGGGAACTGCCAGGCATCAAATAAAACGAAAGGCTCAGTCGAAAGACTGGGCCTTTCGTTT
TATCTGTTGTTTGTCGGTGAACGCTCTCCTGAGTAGGACAAATCCGCCGGGAGCGGATTTGAACGTTGCG
AAGCAACGGCCCGGAGGGTGGCGGGCAGGACGCCCGCCATAAACTGCCAGGCATCAAATTAAGCAGAAGG
CCATCCTGACGGATGGCCTTTTTGCGTGGCCAGTGCCAAGCTTGCATGCCTGCAGCTGTCCGGAACTAGT
CGAGGCCATGGTGGCCTCCTGATGTCGTCAACACGGCGAAATAGTAATCACGAGGTCAGGTTCTTACCTT
AAATTTTCGACGGAAAACCACGTAAAAAACGTCGATTTTTCAATATACAGCGTGAATTTTCAGGAAATGC
GGTGAGCATCACAT
